>Addgene plasmid #53427 | PLG-bio-His | depositor full sequence | sequence record 83217 | PLG-bio-His sequence 9068 bps
GTCGACCTCCATCACGGCCTATAAGAGTGAGGGGGAGTCAGCGGAGTTCTCCTTCCCACTCAACCTTGGA
GAGGAAAGCCTGCAGGGAGAGTTGAGATGGAAGGCAGAGAAGGCTCCTTCTTCCCAGTCCTGGATCACCT
TCTCCCTAAAGAACCAAAAGGTGTCTGTGCAGAAGTCTACTAGCAACCCCAAGTTCCAGCTGTCCGAAAC
GCTCCCACTCACCCTTCAGATACCCCAGGTCTCCCTTCAGTTTGCTGGTTCTGGCAACCTGACCCTGACT
CTGGACAGAGGGATACTGTATCAGGAAGTGAACCTGGTGGTGATGAAAGTGACTCAGCCCGACAGCAACA
CTTTGACCTGTGAGGTGATGGGACCCACCTCACCCAAGATGAGACTGATCTTGAAGCAGGAGAATCAGGA
GGCCAGGGTCTCCAGGCAGGAGAAAGTGATTCAAGTGCAGGCCCCTGAAGCAGGGGTGTGGCAATGTCTA
CTGAGTGAAGGTGAAGAGGTCAAGATGGACTCCAAGATCCAGGTTTTATCCAAAGGGTTGAATTCCGGCA
GCCTGCACCACATCCTGGACGCCCAGAAGATGCTGTGGAACCACAGGGACAGGAACCTGCCTCCTCTGGC
CCCTCTGGGCCCCCACCACCATCACCACCATTGAGTCTAGACACGTGATTAATTAAGGATCCCCCGACCT
CGACCTCTGGCTAATAAAGGAAATTTATTTTCATTGCAATAGTGTGTTGGAATTTTTTGTGTCTCTCACT
CGGAAGGACATATGGGAGGGCAAATCATTTGGTCGAGATCCCTCGGAGATCTCTAGCTAGAGGATCGATC
CCCGCCCCGGACGAACTAAACCTGACTACGACATCTCTGCCCCTTCTTCGCGGGGCAGTGCATGTAATCC
CTTCAGTTGGTTGGTACAACTTGCCAACTGGGCCCTGTTCCACATGTGACACGGGGGGGGACCAAACACA
AAGGGGTTCTCTGACTGTAGTTGACATCCTTATAAATGGATGTGCACATTTGCCAACACTGAGTGGCTTT
CATCCTGGAGCAGACTTTGCAGTCTGTGGACTGCAACACAACATTGCCTTTATGTGTAACTCTTGGCTGA
AGCTCTTACACCAATGCTGGGGGACATGTACCTCCCAGGGGCCCAGGAAGACTACGGGAGGCTACACCAA
CGTCAATCAGAGGGGCCTGTGTAGCTACCGATAAGCGGACCCTCAAGAGGGCATTAGCAATAGTGTTTAT
AAGGCCCCCTTGTTAACCCTAAACGGGTAGCATATGCTTCCCGGGTAGTAGTATATACTATCCAGACTAA
CCCTAATTCAATAGCATATGTTACCCAACGGGAAGCATATGCTATCGAATTAGGGTTAGTAAAAGGGTCC
TAAGGAACAGCGATATCTCCCACCCCATGAGCTGTCACGGTTTTATTTACATGGGGTCAGGATTCCACGA
GGGTAGTGAACCATTTTAGTCACAAGGGCAGTGGCTGAAGATCAAGGAGCGGGCAGTGAACTCTCCTGAA
TCTTCGCCTGCTTCTTCATTCTCCTTCGTTTAGCTAATAGAATAACTGCTGAGTTGTGAACAGTAAGGTG
TATGTGAGGTGCTCGAAAACAAGGTTTCAGGTGACGCCCCCAGAATAAAATTTGGACGGGGGGTTCAGTG
GTGGCATTGTGCTATGACACCAATATAACCCTCACAAACCCCTTGGGCAATAAATACTAGTGTAGGAATG
AAACATTCTGAATATCTTTAACAATAGAAATCCATGGGGTGGGGACAAGCCGTAAAGACTGGATGTCCAT
CTCACACGAATTTATGGCTATGGGCAACACATAATCCTAGTGCAATATGATACTGGGGTTATTAAGATGT
GTCCCAGGCAGGGACCAAGACAGGTGAACCATGTTGTTACACTCTATTTGTAACAAGGGGAAAGAGAGTG
GACGCCGACAGCAGCGGACTCCACTGGTTGTCTCTAACACCCCCGAAAATTAAACGGGGCTCCACGCCAA
TGGGGCCCATAAACAAAGACAAGTGGCCACTCTTTTTTTTGAAATTGTGGAGTGGGGGCACGCGTCAGCC
CCCACACGCCGCCCTGCGGTTTTGGACTGTAAAATAAGGGTGTAATAACTTGGCTGATTGTAACCCCGCT
AACCACTGCGGTCAAACCACTTGCCCACAAAACCACTAATGGCACCCCGGGGAATACCTGCATAAGTAGG
TGGGCGGGCCAAGATAGGGGCGCGATTGCTGCGATCTGGAGGACAAATTACACACACTTGCGCCTGAGCG
CCAAGCACAGGGTTGTTGGTCCTCATATTCACGAGGTCGCTGAGAGCACGGTGGGCTAATGTTGCCATGG
GTAGCATATACTACCCAAATATCTGGATAGCATATGCTATCCTAATCTATATCTGGGTAGCATAGGCTAT
CCTAATCTATATCTGGGTAGCATATGCTATCCTAATCTATATCTGGGTAGTATATGCTATCCTAATTTAT
ATCTGGGTAGCATAGGCTATCCTAATCTATATCTGGGTAGCATATGCTATCCTAATCTATATCTGGGTAG
TATATGCTATCCTAATCTGTATCCGGGTAGCATATGCTATCCTAATAGAGATTAGGGTAGTATATGCTAT
CCTAATTTATATCTGGGTAGCATATACTACCCAAATATCTGGATAGCATATGCTATCCTAATCTATATCT
GGGTAGCATATGCTATCCTAATCTATATCTGGGTAGCATAGGCTATCCTAATCTATATCTGGGTAGCATA
TGCTATCCTAATCTATATCTGGGTAGTATATGCTATCCTAATTTATATCTGGGTAGCATAGGCTATCCTA
ATCTATATCTGGGTAGCATATGCTATCCTAATCTATATCTGGGTAGTATATGCTATCCTAATCTGTATCC
GGGTAGCATATGCTATCCTCATGATAAGCTGTCAAACATGAGAATTTTCTTGAAGACGAAAGGGCCTCGT
GATACGCCTATTTTTATAGGTTAATGTCATGATAATAATGGTTTCTTAGACGTCAGGTGGCACTTTTCGG
GGAAATGTGCGCGGAACCCCTATTTGTTTATTTTTCTAAATACATTCAAATATGTATCCGCTCATGAGAC
AATAACCCTGATAAATGCTTCAATAATATTGAAAAAGGAAGAGTATGAGTATTCAACATTTCCGTGTCGC
CCTTATTCCCTTTTTTGCGGCATTTTGCCTTCCTGTTTTTGCTCACCCAGAAACGCTGGTGAAAGTAAAA
GATGCTGAAGATCAGTTGGGTGCACGAGTGGGTTACATCGAACTGGATCTCAACAGCGGTAAGATCCTTG
AGAGTTTTCGCCCCGAAGAACGTTTTCCAATGATGAGCACTTTTAAAGTTCTGCTATGTGGCGCGGTATT
ATCCCGTGTTGACGCCGGGCAAGAGCAACTCGGTCGCCGCATACACTATTCTCAGAATGACTTGGTTGAG
TACTCACCAGTCACAGAAAAGCATCTTACGGATGGCATGACAGTAAGAGAATTATGCAGTGCTGCCATAA
CCATGAGTGATAACACTGCGGCCAACTTACTTCTGACAACGATCGGAGGACCGAAGGAGCTAACCGCTTT
TTTGCACAACATGGGGGATCATGTAACTCGCCTTGATCGTTGGGAACCGGAGCTGAATGAAGCCATACCA
AACGACGAGCGTGACACCACGATGCCTGCAGCAATGGCAACAACGTTGCGCAAACTATTAACTGGCGAAC
TACTTACTCTAGCTTCCCGGCAACAATTAATAGACTGGATGGAGGCGGATAAAGTTGCAGGACCACTTCT
GCGCTCGGCCCTTCCGGCTGGCTGGTTTATTGCTGATAAATCTGGAGCCGGTGAGCGTGGGTCTCGCGGT
ATCATTGCAGCACTGGGGCCAGATGGTAAGCCCTCCCGTATCGTAGTTATCTACACGACGGGGAGTCAGG
CAACTATGGATGAACGAAATAGACAGATCGCTGAGATAGGTGCCTCACTGATTAAGCATTGGTAACTGTC
AGACCAAGTTTACTCATATATACTTTAGATTGATTTAAAACTTCATTTTTAATTTAAAAGGATCTAGGTG
AAGATCCTTTTTGATAATCTCATGACCAAAATCCCTTAACGTGAGTTTTCGTTCCACTGAGCGTCAGACC
CCGTAGAAAAGATCAAAGGATCTTCTTGAGATCCTTTTTTTCTGCGCGTAATCTGCTGCTTGCAAACAAA
AAAACCACCGCTACCAGCGGTGGTTTGTTTGCCGGATCAAGAGCTACCAACTCTTTTTCCGAAGGTAACT
GGCTTCAGCAGAGCGCAGATACCAAATACTGTTCTTCTAGTGTAGCCGTAGTTAGGCCACCACTTCAAGA
ACTCTGTAGCACCGCCTACATACCTCGCTCTGCTAATCCTGTTACCAGTGGCTGCTGCCAGTGGCGATAA
GTCGTGTCTTACCGGGTTGGACTCAAGACGATAGTTACCGGATAAGGCGCAGCGGTCGGGCTGAACGGGG
GGTTCGTGCACACAGCCCAGCTTGGAGCGAACGACCTACACCGAACTGAGATACCTACAGCGTGAGCTAT
GAGAAAGCGCCACGCTTCCCGAAGGGAGAAAGGCGGACAGGTATCCGGTAAGCGGCAGGGTCGGAACAGG
AGAGCGCACGAGGGAGCTTCCAGGGGGAAACGCCTGGTATCTTTATAGTCCTGTCGGGTTTCGCCACCTC
TGACTTGAGCGTCGATTTTTGTGATGCTCGTCAGGGGGGCGGAGCCTATGGAAAAACGCCAGCAACGCGG
CCTTTTTACGGTTCCTGGCCTTTTGCTGGCCTTTTGCTCACATGTTCTTTCCTGCGTTATCCCCTGATTC
TGTGGATAACCGTATTACCGCCTTTGAGTGAGCTGATACCGCTCGCCGCAGCCGAACGACCGAGCGCAGC
GAGTCAGTGAGCGAGGAAGCGGAAGAGCGCCCAATACGCAAACCGCCTCTCCCCGCGCGTTGGCCGATTC
ATTAATGCAGCTGGCACGACAGGTTTCCCGACTGGAAAGCGGGCAGTGAGCGCAACGCAATTAATGTGAG
TTAGCTCACTCATTAGGCACCCCAGGCTTTACACTTTATGCTTCCGGCTCGTATGTTGTGTGGAATTGTG
AGCGGATAACAATTTCACACAGGAAACAGCTATGACCATGATTACGCCAAGCTCTAGCTAGAGGTCGACC
AATTCTCATGTTTGACAGCTTATCATCGCAGATCCGGGCAACGTTGTTGCCATTGCTGCAGGCGCAGAAC
TGGTAGGTATGGAAGATCTATACATTGAATCAATATTGGCAATTAGCCATATTAGTCATTGGTTATATAG
CATAAATCAATATTGGCTATTGGCCATTGCATACGTTGTATCTATATCATAATATGTACATTTATATTGG
CTCATGTCCAATATGACCGCCATGTTGACATTGATTATTGACTAGTTATTAATAGTAATCAATTACGGGG
TCATTAGTTCATAGCCCATATATGGAGTTCCGCGTTACATAACTTACGGTAAATGGCCCGCCTGGCTGAC
CGCCCAACGACCCCCGCCCATTGACGTCAATAATGACGTATGTTCCCATAGTAACGCCAATAGGGACTTT
CCATTGACGTCAATGGGTGGAGTATTTACGGTAAACTGCCCACTTGGCAGTACATCAAGTGTATCATATG
CCAAGTCCGCCCCCTATTGACGTCAATGACGGTAAATGGCCCGCCTGGCATTATGCCCAGTACATGACCT
TACGGGACTTTCCTACTTGGCAGTACATCTACGTATTAGTCATCGCTATTACCATGGTGATGCGGTTTTG
GCAGTACACCAATGGGCGTGGATAGCGGTTTGACTCACGGGGATTTCCAAGTCTCCACCCCATTGACGTC
AATGGGAGTTTGTTTTGGCACCAAAATCAACGGGACTTTCCAAAATGTCGTAATAACCCCGCCCCGTTGA
CGCAAATGGGCGGTAGGCGTGTACGGTGGGAGGTCTATATAAGCAGAGCTCGTTTAGTGAACCGTCAGAT
CCTCACTCTCTTCCGCATCGCTGTCTGCGAGGGCCAGCTGTTGGGCTCGCGGTTGAGGACAAACTCTTCG
CGGTCTTTCCAGTACTCTTGGATCGGAAACCCGTCGGCCTCCGAACGGTACTCCGCCACCGAGGGACCTG
AGCGAGTCCGCATCGACCGGATCGGAAAACCTCTCGAGAAAGGCGTCTAACCAGTCACAGTCGCAAGGTA
GGCTGAGCACCGTGGCGGGCGGCAGCGGGTGGCGGTCGGGGTTGTTTCTGGCGGAGGTGCTGCTGATGAT
GTAATTAAAGTAGGCGGTCTTGAGACGGCGGATGGTCGAGGTGAGGTGTGGCAGGCTTGAGATCCAGCTG
TTGGGGTGAGTACTCCCTCTCAAAAGCGGGCATTACTTCTGCGCTAAGATTGTCAGTTTCCAAAAACGAG
GAGGATTTGATATTCACCTGGCCCGATCTGGCCATACACTTGAGTGACAATGACATCCACTTTGCCTTTC
TCTCCACAGGTGTCCACTCCCAGGTCCAAGTTTAAACTGCGGCCGCCACCATGGAACACAAAGAAGTGGT
GCTGCTGCTCCTCCTGTTCCTGAAGTCCGGCCAGGGCGAGCCTCTGGACGACTACGTGAACACCCAGGGC
GCCAGCCTGTTCAGCGTGACCAAGAAGCAGCTGGGAGCCGGCAGCATCGAGGAATGCGCCGCCAAGTGCG
AAGAGGACGAGGAATTCACCTGTCGGGCCTTCCAGTACCACAGCAAAGAACAGCAGTGCGTGATCATGGC
CGAGAACCGGAAGTCCAGCATCATCATCCGGATGCGGGACGTGGTGCTGTTCGAGAAGAAGGTGTACCTG
AGCGAGTGCAAGACCGGCAACGGCAAGAACTACCGGGGCACCATGAGCAAGACCAAGAACGGCATCACCT
GTCAGAAGTGGAGCAGCACCAGCCCCCACAGACCCAGATTCAGCCCCGCCACACACCCTAGCGAGGGCCT
GGAAGAGAACTACTGCCGGAACCCCGACAACGATCCCCAGGGCCCTTGGTGCTACACCACCGACCCCGAG
AAGAGATACGACTACTGCGACATCCTGGAATGTGAAGAGGAATGCATGCACTGCAGCGGCGAGAACTACG
ACGGCAAGATCAGCAAGACCATGAGCGGACTGGAATGTCAGGCCTGGGACAGCCAGTCTCCTCACGCCCA
CGGCTACATCCCCAGCAAGTTCCCCAACAAGAACCTGAAGAAGAATTACTGCAGAAACCCTGACCGGGAG
CTGAGGCCCTGGTGTTTTACCACCGATCCCAACAAGAGATGGGAGCTGTGCGACATCCCCAGATGCACCA
CCCCTCCACCTAGCAGCGGCCCCACCTACCAGTGTCTGAAGGGCACCGGCGAGAATTACAGAGGCAACGT
GGCCGTGACCGTGTCTGGCCACACCTGTCAGCATTGGTCCGCCCAGACACCCCACACCCACAACCGGACC
CCCGAGAACTTTCCCTGCAAAAACCTGGACGAGAATTATTGCCGCAATCCCGATGGCAAGAGGGCCCCTT
GGTGTCACACAACCAACAGCCAGGTCCGCTGGGAGTACTGCAAGATCCCCAGCTGCGACAGCAGCCCTGT
GTCCACAGAGCAGCTGGCCCCTACAGCCCCTCCTGAGCTGACCCCCGTGGTGCAGGACTGTTACCACGGC
GACGGCCAGAGCTACAGAGGCACCTCCAGCACCACCACCACCGGCAAGAAGTGCCAGAGCTGGTCCAGCA
TGACCCCCCACCGGCACCAGAAAACCCCTGAGAACTACCCCAACGCCGGCCTGACCATGAACTACTGTAG
AAACCCCGACGCCGACAAGGGACCTTGGTGTTTCACAACAGACCCCTCCGTGAGATGGGAGTATTGCAAT
CTGAAGAAGTGCAGCGGCACCGAAGCCTCTGTCGTGGCCCCTCCTCCTGTGGTCCTGCTGCCCGACGTGG
AGACACCCTCCGAAGAGGACTGTATGTTCGGCAATGGCAAGGGCTACAGGGGCAAGCGGGCCACCACAGT
GACCGGCACCCCTTGTCAGGACTGGGCTGCTCAGGAACCCCACAGACACAGCATCTTCACCCCCGAGACA
AACCCCAGAGCTGGCCTGGAAAAAAACTATTGCAGAAATCCAGACGGCGACGTGGGCGGACCCTGGTGTT
ACACTACAAATCCCCGGAAGCTGTACGATTACTGTGACGTGCCCCAGTGTGCCGCCCCTAGCTTCGACTG
CGGCAAGCCCCAGGTGGAGCCCAAGAAATGCCCCGGCAGAGTCGTGGGAGGATGCGTGGCCCACCCTCAC
TCTTGGCCCTGGCAGGTCTCCCTGCGGACCAGATTCGGCATGCACTTTTGCGGCGGCACCCTGATCAGCC
CTGAGTGGGTGCTGACAGCCGCCCACTGCCTGGAAAAGAGCCCCAGACCCAGCAGCTACAAAGTGATCCT
GGGAGCCCACCAGGAAGTGAACCTGGAACCCCACGTGCAGGAAATCGAAGTCTCCCGGCTGTTCCTGGAA
CCCACCCGGAAGGATATCGCCCTGCTGAAGCTGTCCAGCCCTGCCGTGATCACCGATAAAGTGATCCCCG
CCTGCCTGCCCAGCCCTAACTACGTGGTGGCCGACCGGACCGAGTGCTTTATCACCGGCTGGGGCGAGAC
ACAGGGCACATTCGGCGCTGGCCTGCTGAAAGAGGCCCAGCTGCCCGTCATCGAGAACAAAGTGTGCAAC
AGATACGAGTTCCTGAACGGCCGGGTGCAGAGCACAGAGCTGTGTGCCGGACACCTGGCTGGCGGCACCG
ATAGCTGTCAGGGCGACTCTGGCGGCCCTCTCGTGTGCTTCGAGAAGGACAAGTACATCCTGCAGGGCGT
GACCTCTTGGGGCCTGGGATGCGCCAGACCCAACAAGCCTGGCGTGTACGTGCGGGTGTCCAGATTCGTG
ACCTGGATCGAGGGCGTGATGCGGAACAACGGCGCGCC
Features (pLannotate 1.2.2; 19 found; start..end, strand, type, name):
    713..768     +  polyA_signal   β-globin poly(A) signal: rabbit β-globin polyadenylation signal (Gil and Proudfoot, 1987)
   1282..2963    -  rep_origin     oriP (fragment): Epstein-Barr virus oriP replication origin (Yates et al., 2000)
   3090..3194    +  promoter       AmpR promoter: bla
   3195..4055    +  CDS            AmpR: β-lactamase; bla; confers resistance to ampicillin, carbenicillin, and related antibiotics
   4226..4814    +  rep_origin     ori: high-copy-number ColE1/pMB1/pBR322/pUC origin of replication
   4997..5089    +  CDS            lacI (fragment): lac repressor; lacI; The lac repressor binds to the lac operator to inhibit transcription in E. coli. This inhibition can be relieved by adding lactose or isopropyl-β-D-thiogalactopyranoside (IPTG).
   5102..5123    +  protein_bind   CAP binding site: CAP binding activates transcription in the presence of cAMP. E. coli catabolite activator protein
   5138..5168    +  promoter       lac promoter: promoter for the E. coli lac operon
   5176..5192    +  protein_bind   lac operator: The lac repressor binds to the lac operator to inhibit transcription in E. coli. This inhibition can be relieved by adding lactose or isopropyl-β-D-thiogalactopyranoside (IPTG). lac repressor encoded by lacI
   5262..5278    +  promoter       tet promoter (fragment): E. coli promoter for tetracycline efflux protein gene
   5288..5313    -  CDS            bla(M) (fragment): β-lactamase lacking the signal sequence; bla(M); allows cytosolic expression of β-lactamase
   5487..5866    +  enhancer       CMV enhancer: human cytomegalovirus immediate early enhancer
   5868..6067    +  promoter       CMV promoter: human cytomegalovirus (CMV) immediate early promoter
   6135..6173    +  misc_feature   Ad SA (fragment): adenovirus major late transcript splice acceptor (Friedrich and Soriano, 1991)
   6206..6415    -  CDS            PTP (fragment): TERM_ADE02 - Experimental evidence at protein level: Swiss-Prot protein existence level 1. Protein covalently bound to the viral DNA that acts as a primer for viral genomic replication by DNA strand displacement. Assembles on the viral origin of replication in an initiation complex with viral polymerase, DBP, host NFIA and host POU2F1/OCT1. During initiation, the polymerase covalently couples the first dCTP with Ser- 580 of pTP. The terminal protein stimulates the template activity over 20 fold compared to protein-free templates. Neo-synthesized viral genomes are linked to two preterminal prot
   6446..6535    +  intron         chimeric intron (fragment): chimera between introns from adenovirus and immunoglobulin heavy chain genes
   6554..6600    +  CDS            IgH signal sequence (fragment): signal sequence from the mouse immunoglobulin heavy chain variable region
   6631..9060    +  CDS            PLG: PLMN_HUMAN - Experimental evidence at protein level: Swiss-Prot protein existence level 1. Angiostatin is an angiogenesis inhibitor that blocks neovascularization and growth of experimental primary and metastatic tumors in vivo. From Homo sapiens (Human).
   9061..553     +  CDS            Cd4 (fragment) (across the origin): CD4_RAT - Experimental evidence at protein level: Swiss-Prot protein existence level 1. Integral membrane glycoprotein that plays an essential role in the immune response and serves multiple functions in responses against both external and internal offenses. In T-cells, functions primarily as a coreceptor for MHC class II molecule:peptide complex. The antigens presented by class II peptides are derived from extracellular proteins while class I peptides are derived from cytosolic proteins. Interacts simultaneously with the T-cell receptor (TCR) and the MHC class II presented by antigen presenti
