[The description below was written by a language model from this plasmid's Addgene catalogue record and pLannotate feature annotations shown in this document.]
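Description:
PLG-bio-His is a 9,068 bp mammalian expression plasmid built on the pTT3 backbone and designed to produce a secreted, tagged form of human plasminogen (PLG) by transient transfection. In bacteria it is maintained as a high-copy plasmid through a ColE1/pUC-type origin and selected with ampicillin via the β-lactamase gene. The backbone also carries a fragment of the Epstein-Barr virus oriP, which allows episomal retention and enhanced expression in cells that supply EBNA1. Remnants of lac regulatory sequences are also annotated, and these appear to be cloning-vector leftovers rather than functional parts of the payload.

The expression cassette is driven by the CMV immediate-early enhancer and promoter. Downstream of the promoter lie adenovirus-derived leader and splice sequences and a chimeric intron fragment, elements that typically boost transcript processing and translation. The hit to adenoviral terminal protein on the opposite strand most likely reflects this adenoviral leader region rather than an intended coding sequence. A short fragment resembling an immunoglobulin heavy chain signal sequence is annotated just upstream of the insert.

The chemically synthesised PLG coding region, about 2.4 kb, sits between NotI and AscI sites. It is fused in frame at its C terminus to rat Cd4 domains 3 and 4, followed according to the catalogue record by an enzymatic biotinylation sequence, a linker and a His tag. These last small elements are not individually annotated in the feature table. A rabbit β-globin polyadenylation signal terminates the transcript.

The Cd4 tag provides a common antibody epitope, the biotinylation sequence allows oriented capture on streptavidin, and the His tag allows affinity purification. The associated work used such proteins in microarray screens for extracellular receptor–ligand interactions among human platelet proteins.
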