Addgene plasmid #53427: PLG-bio-His
Purpose: Expresses full-length Plasminogen precursor ectodomain in mammalian cells. C-terminal rat Cd4d3+4 tag, biotinylation sequence and His tag.
Depositing lab: Gavin Wright. Depositing organization: Wellcome Sanger Institute. Publication: A human platelet receptor protein microarray identifies FcepsilonR1alpha as an activating PEAR1 ligand. Sun Y, Vandenbriele C, Kauskot A, Verhamme P, Hoylaerts MF, Wright GJ. Mol Cell Proteomics. 2015 Feb 23. pii: mcp.M114.046946. 10.1074/mcp.M114.046946 PubMed 25713122.
Backbone
  Vector backbone: pTT3
  Backbone manufacturer: Yves Durocher, NRC
  Backbone size w/o insert (bp): 6618
  Total vector size (bp): 9068
  Modifications to backbone: Rat CD4 d3+4, enzymatic biotinylation sequence, linker and His tag (CD4d3+4-BioLHis).
  Vector type: Mammalian Expression
Growth in bacteria
  Bacterial resistance: Ampicillin, 100 μg/mL
  Growth temperature: 37°C
  Growth strain: Top10
  Copy number: High Copy
Gene/Insert
  Gene/Insert name: PLG (alt name: Plasminogen precursor)
  Species: H. sapiens (human)
  Insert size (bp): 2450
  Entrez Gene: PLG (a.k.a. HAE4)
  Promoter: CMV
  Tag / fusion protein: rat CD4 d3+4 (C terminal on backbone); enzymatic biotinylation sequence (C terminal on backbone); His tag (C terminal on backbone)
  Cloning method: Restriction Enzyme; 5′ cloning site NotI (not destroyed); 3′ cloning site AscI (not destroyed)
  Sequencing primers: 5′ CMV-fwd
Resource information
  A portion of this plasmid was derived from a plasmid made by: Insert was chemically synthesised.
Terms and licenses: Academic/Nonprofit Terms; Industry Terms: Not Available to Industry
Depositor comments: Article ref 165
How to cite: PLG-bio-His was a gift from Gavin Wright (Addgene plasmid # 53427 ; http://n2t.net/addgene:53427 ; RRID:Addgene_53427)
