>Addgene plasmid #53427 | PLG-bio-His | addgene partial sequence | sequence record 94478 | pMT2-F 5'-TTGCCTTTCTCTCCACAGGT-3'
ACTGCGGCCGCCACCATGGAACACAAAGAAGTGGTGCTGCTGCTCCTCCTGTTCCTGAAGTCCGGCCAGG
GCGAGCCTCTGGACGACTACGTGAACACCCAGGGCGCCAGCCTGTTCAGCGTGACCAAGAAGCAGCTGGG
AGCCGGCAGCATCGAGGAATGCGCCGCCAAGTGCGAAGAGGACGAGGAATTCACCTGTCGGGCCTTCCAG
TACCACAGCAAAGAACAGCAGTGCGTGATCATGGCCGAGAACCGGAAGTCCAGCATCATCATCCGGATGC
GGGACGTGGTGCTGTTCGAGAAGAAGGTGTACCTGAGCGAGTGCAAGACCGGCAACGGCAAGAACTACCG
GGGCACCATGAGCAAGACCAAGAACGGCATCACCTGTCAGAAGTGGAGCAGCACCAGCCCCCACAGACCC
AGATTCAGCCCCGCCACACACCCTAGCGAGGGCCTGGAAGAGAACTACTGCCGGAACCCCGACAACGATC
CCCAGGGCCCTTGGTGCTACACCACCGACCCCGAGAAGAGATACGACTACTGCGACATCCTGGAATGTGA
AGAGGAATGCATGCACTGCAGCGGCGAGAACTACGACGGCAAGATCAGCAAGACCATGAGCGGACTGGAA
TGTCAGGCCTGGGACAGCCAGTCTCCTCACGCCCACGGCTACATCCCCAGCAAGTTCCCCAACAAGAACC
TGAAGAAGAATTACTGCAGAAACCCTGACCGGGAGCTGAGGCCCTGGTGTTTTACCACCGATCCCAACAA
GAGATGGGAGCTGTGCGACATCCCCAGATGCACCACCCCTCCACCTAGCAGCGGCCCCACCTACCAGTGT
CTGAAGGGCACCGGCGAGAATTACAGAGGCAACGTGGCCGTGACCGTGTCTGGCCACACCTGTCAGCATT
GGTCCGCCCAGA
