>Addgene plasmid #53427 | PLG-bio-His | addgene partial sequence | sequence record 94716 | rb_glob_PA_term-R 5'-CCCATATGTCCTTCCGAGTG-3'
ATAAATTTCCTTTATTAGCCAGAGGTCGAGGTCGGGGGATCCTTAATTAATCACGTGTCTAGACTCAATG
GTGGTGATGGTGGTGGGGGCCCAGAGGGGCCAGAGGAGGCAGGTTCCTGTCCCTGTGGTTCCACAGCATC
TTCTGGGCGTCCAGGATGTGGTGCAGGCTGCCGGAATTCAACCCTTTGGATAAAACCTGGATCTTGGAGT
CCATCTTGACCTCTTCACCTTCACTCAGTAGACATTGCCACACCCCTGCTTCAGGGGCCTGCACTTGAAT
CACTTTCTCCTGCCTGGAGACCCTGGCCTCCTGATTCTCCTGCTTCAAGATCAGTCTCATCTTGGGTGAG
GTGGGTCCCATCACCTCACAGGTCAAAGTGTTGCTGTCGGGCTGAGTCACTTTCATCACCACCAGGTTCA
CTTCCTGATACAGTATCCCTCTGTCCAGAGTCAGGGTCAGGTTGCCAGAACCAGCAAACTGAAGGGAGAC
CTGGGGTATCTGAAGGGTGAGTGGGAGCGTTTCGGACAGCTGGAACTTGGGGTTGCTAGTAGACTTCTGC
ACAGACACCTTTTGGTTCTTTAGGGAGAAGGTGATCCAGGACTGGGAAGAAGGAGCCTTCTCTGCCTTCC
ATCTCAACTCTCCCTGCAGGCTTTCCTCTCCAAGGTTGAGTGGGAAGGAGAACTCCGCTGACTCCCCCTC
ACTCTTATAGGCCGTGATGGAGGTCGACGGCGCGCCGTTGTTCCGCATCACGCCCTCGATCCAGGTCACG
AATCTGGACACCCGCACGTACACGCCAGGCTTGTTGGGTCTGGCGCATCCCAGG
